>Addgene plasmid #170620 | pAPV-FLAG-DsRed2-ER-5 | addgene full sequence | sequence record 335780 | Addgene NGS Result
CGTTACATAACTTACGGTAAATGGCCCGCCTGGCTGACCGCCCAACGACCCCCGCCCATTGACGTCAATA
ATGACGTATGTTCCCATAGTAACGCCAATAGGGACTTTCCATTGACGTCAATGGGTGGAGTATTTACGGT
AAACTGCCCACTTGGCAGTACATCAAGTGTATCATATGCCAAGTACGCCCCCTATTGACGTCAATGACGG
TAAATGGCCCGCCTGGCATTATGCCCAGTACATGACCTTATGGGACTTTCCTACTTGGCAGTACATCTAC
GTATTAGTCATCGCTATTACCATGGTGATGCGGTTTTGGCAGTACATCAATGGGCGTGGATAGCGGTTTG
ACTCACGGGGATTTCCAAGTCTCCACCCCATTGACGTCAATGGGAGTTTGTTTTGGCACCAAAATCAACG
GGACTTTCCAAAATGTCGTAACAACTCCGCCCCATTGACGCAAATGGGCGGTAGGCGTGTACGGTGGGAG
GTCTATATAAGCAGAGCTGGTTTAGTGAACCGTCAGATCCGCTAGCGCCACCATGCTGCTATCCGTGCCG
TTGCTGCTCGGCCTCCTCGGCCTGGCCGTCGCCGCACCGGTCGCCACCGACTACAAAGACGATGACGACA
AGGAACCGGTCGCCACCATGGCCTCCTCCGAGAACGTCATCACCGAGTTCATGCGCTTCAAGGTGCGCAT
GGAGGGCACCGTGAACGGCCACGAGTTCGAGATCGAGGGCGAGGGCGAGGGCCGCCCCTACGAGGGCCAC
AACACCGTGAAGCTGAAGGTGACCAAGGGCGGCCCCCTGCCCTTCGCCTGGGACATCCTGTCCCCCCAGT
TCCAGTACGGCTCCAAGGTGTACGTGAAGCACCCCGCCGACATCCCCGACTACAAGAAGCTGTCCTTCCC
CGAGGGCTTCAAGTGGGAGCGCGTGATGAACTTCGAGGACGGCGGCGTGGCGACCGTGACCCAGGACTCC
TCCCTGCAGGACGGCTGCTTCATCTACAAGGTGAAGTTCATCGGCGTGAACTTCCCCTCCGACGGCCCCG
TGATGCAGAAGAAGACCATGGGCTGGGAGGCCTCCACCGAGCGCCTGTACCCCCGCGACGGCGTGCTGAA
GGGCGAGACCCACAAGGCCCTGAAGCTGAAGGACGGCGGCCACTACCTGGTGGAGTTCAAGTCCATCTAC
ATGGCCAAGAAGCCCGTGCAGCTGCCCGGCTACTACTACGTGGACGCCAAGCTGGACATCACCTCCCACA
ACGAGGACTACACCATCGTGGAGCAGTACGAGCGCACCGAGGGCCGCCACCACCTGTTCCTGTCCGGAAA
GGACGAGCTGTAAGAATTCTGCAGTCGACGGTACCGCGGGCCCGGGATCCACCGGATCTAGATAACTGAT
CATAATCAGCCATACCACATTTGTAGAGGTTTTACTTGCTTTAAAAAACCTCCCACACCTCCCCCTGAAC
CTGAAACATAAAATGAATGCAATTGTTGTTGTTAACTTGTTTATTGCAGCTTATAATGGTTACAAATAAA
GCAATAGCATCACAAATTTCACAAATAAAGCATTTTTTTCACTGCATTCTAGTTGTGGTTTGTCCAAACT
CATCAATGTATCTTAACGCGTAAATTGTAAGCGTTAATATTTTGTTAAAATTCGCGTTAAATTTTTGTTA
AATCAGCTCATTTTTTAACCAATAGGCCGAAATCGGCAAAATCCCTTATAAATCAAAAGAATAGACCGAG
ATAGGGT
[37 nt withheld, positions 1758-1794]
AAAGAACGTGGACTCCAACGTCAAAGG
[49 nt withheld, positions 1822-1870]
T
[91 nt withheld, positions 1872-1962]
G
[124 nt withheld, positions 1964-2087]
CAGGTGGCACTTTTCGGGGAAATGTGCGCGGAACCCCTATTTGTTTATTTTTCTAAATACATTCAAATAT
GTATCCGCTCATGAGACAATAACCCTGATAAATGCTTCAATAATATTGAAAAAGGAAGAGTCCTGAGGCG
GAAAGAACCAGCTGTGGAATGTGTGTCAGTTAGGGTGTGGAAAGTCCCCAGGCTCCCCAGCAGGCAGAAG
TATGCAAAGCATGCATCTCAATTAGTCAGCAACCAGGTGTGGAAAGTCCCCAGGCTCCCCAGCAGGCAGA
AGTATGCAAAGCATGCATCTCAATTAGTCAGCAACCATAGTCCCGCCCCTAACTCCGCCCATCCCGCCCC
TAACTCCGCCCAGTTCCGCCCATTCTCCGCCCCATGGCTGACTAATTTTTTTTATTTATGCAGAGGCCGA
GGCCGCCTCGGCCTCTGAGCTATTCCAGAAGTAGTGAGGAGGCTTTTTTGGAGGCCTAGGCTTTTGCAAA
GATCGATCAAGAGACAGGATGAGGATCGTTTCGCATGATTGAACAAGATGGATTGCACGCAGGTTCTCCG
GCCGCTTGGGTGGAGAGGCTATTCGGCTATGACTGGGCACAACAGACAATCGGCTGCTCTGATGCCGCCG
TGTTCCGGCTGTCAGCGCAGGGGCGCCCGGTTCTTTTTGTCAAGACCGACCTGTCCGGTGCCCTGAATGA
ACTGCAAGACGAGGCAGCGCGGCTATCGTGGCTGGCCACGACGGGCGTTCCTTGCGCAGCTGTGCTCGAC
GTTGTCACTGAAGCGGGAAGGGACTGGCTGCTATTGGGCGAAGTGCCGGGGCAGGATCTCCTGTCATCTC
ACCTTGCTCCTGCCGAGAAAGTATCCATCATGGCTGATGCAATGCGGCGGCTGCATACGCTTGATCCGGC
TACCTGCCCATTCGACCACCAAGCGAAACATCGCATCGAGCGAGCACGTACTCGGATGGAAGCCGGTCTT
GTCGATCAGGATGATCTGGACGAAGAGCATCAGGGGCTCGCGCCAGCCGAACTGTTCGCCAGGCTCAAGG
CGAGCATGCCCGACGGCGAGGATCTCGTCGTGACCCATGGCGATGCCTGCTTGCCGAATATCATGGTGGA
AAATGGCCGCTTTTCTGGATTCATCGACTGTGGCCGGCTGGGTGTGGCGGACCGCTATCAGGACATAGCG
TTGGCTACCCGTGATATTGCTGAAGAGCTTGGCGGCGAATGGGCTGACCGCTTCCTCGTGCTTTACGGTA
TCGCCGCTCCCGATTCGCAGCGCATCGCCTTCTATCGCCTTCTTGACGAGTTCTTCTGAGCGGGACTCTG
GGGTTCGAAATGACCGACCAAGCGACGCCCAACCTGCCATCACGAGATTTCGATTCCACCGCCGCCTTCT
ATGAAAGGTTGGGCTTCGGAATCGTTTTCCGGGACGCCGGCTGGATGATCCTCCAGCGCGGGGATCTCAT
GCTGGAGTTCTTCGCCCACCCTAGGGGGAGGCTAACTGAAACACGGAAGGAGACAATACCGGAAGGAACC
CGCGCTATGACGGCAATAAAAAGACAGAATAAAACGCACGGTGTTGGGTCGTTTGTTCATAAACGCGGGG
TTCGGTCCCAGGGCTGGCACTCTGTCGATACCCCACCGAGACCCCATTGGGGCCAATACGCCCGCGTTTC
TTCCTTTTCCCCACCCCACCCCCCAAGTTCGGGTGAAGGCCCAGGGCTCGCAGCCAACGTCGGGGCGGCA
GGCCCTGCCATAGCCTCAGGTTACTCATATATACTTTAGATTGATTTAAAACTTCATTTTTAATTTAAAA
GGATCTAGGTGAAGATCCTTTTTGATAATCTCATGACCAAAATCCCTTAACGTGAGTTTTCGTTCCACTG
AGCGTCAGACCCCGTAGAAAAGATCAAAGGATCTTCTTGAGATCCTTTTTTTCTGCGCGTAATCTGCTGC
TTGCAAACAAAAAAACCACCGCTACCAGCGGTGGTTTGTTTGCCGGATCAAGAGCTACCAACTCTTTTTC
CGAAGGTAACTGGCTTCAGCAGAGCGCAGATACCAAATACTGTTCTTCTAGTGTAGCCGTAGTTAGGCCA
CCACTTCAAGAACTCTGTAGCACCGCCTACATACCTCGCTCTGCTAATCCTGTTACCAGTGGCTGCTGCC
AGTGGCGATAAGTCGTGTCTTACCGGGTTGGACTCAAGACGATAGTTACCGGATAAGGCGCAGCGGTCGG
GCTGAACGGGGGGTTCGTGCACACAGCCCAGCTTGGAGCGAACGACCTACACCGAACTGAGATACCTACA
GCGTGAGCTATGAGAAAGCGCCACGCTTCCCGAAGGGAGAAAGGCGGACAGGTATCCGGTAAGCGGCAGG
GTCGGAACAGGAGAGCGCACGAGGGAGCTTCCAGGGGGAAACGCCTGGTATCTTTATAGTCCTGTCGGGT
TTCGCCACCTCTGACTTGAGCGTCGATTTTTGTGATGCTCGTCAGGGGGGCGGAGCCTATGGAAAAACGC
CAGCAACGCGGCCTTTTTACGGTTCCTGGCCTTTTGCTGGCCTTTTGCTCACATGTTCTTTCCTGCGTTA
TCCCCTGATTCTGTGGATAACCGTATTACCGCCATGCATTAGTTATTAATAGTAATCAATTACGGGGTCA
TTAGTTCATAGCCCATATATGGAGTTCCG
Features (pLannotate 1.2.2; 15 found; start..end, strand, type, name):
      1..304     +  enhancer       CMV enhancer: human cytomegalovirus immediate early enhancer
    305..508     +  promoter       CMV promoter: human cytomegalovirus (CMV) immediate early promoter
    648..1322    +  CDS            DsRed2: DsRed2 is a basic (constitutively fluorescent) red fluorescent protein published in 2006, derived from Discosoma sp..
   1344..1380    +  misc_feature   MCS (fragment): multiple cloning site
   1397..1481    +  CDS            large T antigen (fragment): large T antigen from SV40 (simian virus 40)
   1504..1625    +  polyA_signal   SV40 poly(A) signal: SV40 polyadenylation signal
   1659..2087    -  rep_origin     f1 ori (sequence partly withheld): f1 bacteriophage origin of replication; arrow indicates direction of (+) strand synthesis
   2114..2218    +  promoter       AmpR promoter: bla
   2220..2577    +  promoter       SV40 promoter: SV40 enhancer and early promoter
   2612..3406    +  CDS            NeoR/KanR: aminoglycoside phosphotransferase from Tn5; aph(3')-II (or nptII); confers resistance to neomycin, kanamycin, and G418 (Geneticin®)
   3427..3579    +  CDS            ble (fragment): BLE_KLEPN - Experimental evidence at protein level: Swiss-Prot protein existence level 1. Binding protein with a strong affinity to the bleomycin family of antibiotics. Binds to CL990; an antimitotic-antibiotic compound. From Klebsiella pneumoniae.
   3638..3685    +  polyA_signal   HSV TK poly(A) signal: herpes simplex virus thymidine kinase polyadenylation signal (Cole and Stacy, 1985)
   3776..3792    -  polyA_signal   bGH poly(A) signal (fragment): bovine growth hormone polyadenylation signal
   4014..4602    +  rep_origin     ori: high-copy-number ColE1/pMB1/pBR322/pUC origin of replication
   4717..4776    +  enhancer       CMV enhancer (fragment): human cytomegalovirus immediate early enhancer
