[The description below was written by a language model from this plasmid's Addgene catalogue record and pLannotate feature annotations shown in this document.]
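Description:
pAPV-FLAG-DsRed2-ER-5 is a 4.8 kb mammalian expression plasmid built on the Clontech pDendra2-C backbone, with a synthetic insert of about 750 bp cloned between the BmtI and EcoRI sites. It replicates in E. coli at high copy from a ColE1/pUC-type origin and also carries an f1 phage origin. A single NeoR/KanR (Tn5 aminoglycoside phosphotransferase) gene serves both hosts. The bacterial AmpR (bla) promoter drives it for kanamycin selection, and the SV40 enhancer/early promoter drives it for G418 selection of transfected mammalian cells, with the HSV TK polyadenylation signal terminating the cassette. The short ble, bGH poly(A) and SV40 large T antigen fragments in the automated annotation appear to be partial matches within backbone sequence rather than functional elements.

The payload is expressed from the human CMV immediate early enhancer and promoter and terminated by the SV40 poly(A) signal. The feature table annotates only the DsRed2 red fluorescent protein coding sequence. The signal peptide, APV tripeptide and FLAG tag described in the catalogue entry would lie in the unannotated stretch between the promoter and DsRed2, and any C-terminal ER-related sequence implied by the name is likewise not annotated. According to the record, the protein is directed into the ER lumen, and signal peptide cleavage exposes an N-terminal Ala-Pro-Val tripeptide ahead of FLAG-DsRed2. This tripeptide causes the protein to escape from the ER into tubular ER-Golgi intermediate compartments (ERGICs) instead of staying in the ER. The construct therefore provides a fluorescent, epitope-tagged soluble cargo for imaging how N-terminal motifs influence ER exit and ER-to-Golgi transport through tubular ERGICs. The associated publication links this pathway to the cargo receptor SURF4.
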