Addgene plasmid #170620: pAPV-FLAG-DsRed2-ER-5
Purpose: Expresses FLAG-DsRed2 targeted to the ER lumen, but the encoded protein escapes from the ER into tubular ERGICs due to the N-terminal APV tripeptide after SP cleavage.
Depositing lab: Ke Xu. Depositing organization: University of California, Berkeley. Publication: SURF4-induced tubular ERGIC selectively expedites ER-to-Golgi transport. Yan R, Chen K, Wang B, Xu K. Dev Cell. 2022 Feb 28;57(4):512-525.e8. doi: 10.1016/j.devcel.2021.12.018. Epub 2022 Jan 19. PubMed 35051356.
Backbone
  Vector backbone: pDendra2-C
  Backbone manufacturer: Clontech
  Backbone size w/o insert (bp): 4026
  Total vector size (bp): 4776
  Vector type: Mammalian Expression
  Selectable markers: Neomycin (select with G418)
Growth in bacteria
  Bacterial resistance: Kanamycin, 50 μg/mL
  Growth temperature: 37°C
  Growth strain: DH5alpha
  Copy number: High Copy
Gene/Insert
  Gene/Insert name: APV-FLAG-DsRed2-ER-5
  Species: Synthetic
  Insert size (bp): 750
  Promoter: CMV
  Cloning method: Restriction Enzyme; 5′ cloning site BmtI (not destroyed); 3′ cloning site EcoRI (not destroyed)
  Sequencing primers: 5′ CMV Forward; 3′ SV40pA-R
Terms and licenses: Academic/Nonprofit Terms; Industry Terms: Not Available to Industry
Depositor comments: Please see the Genbank file under Resource Information for an annotated sequence file from the depositing laboratory.
How to cite: pAPV-FLAG-DsRed2-ER-5 was a gift from Ke Xu (Addgene plasmid # 170620 ; http://n2t.net/addgene:170620 ; RRID:Addgene_170620)
